>Addgene plasmid #108883 | pME-H2B | depositor full sequence | sequence record 205188 | pME-H2B sequence 2929 bps
CTTTCCTGCGTTATCCCCTGATTCTGTGGATAACCGTATTACCGCCTTTGAGTGAGCTGATACCGCTCGC
CGCAGCCGAACGACCGAGCGCAGCGAGTCAGTGAGCGAGGAAGCGGAAGAGCGCCCAATACGCAAACCGC
CTCTCCCCGCGCGTTGGCCGATTCATTAATGCAGCTGGCACGACAGGTTTCCCGACTGGAAAGCGGGCAG
TGAGCGCAACGCAATTAATACGCGTACCGCTAGCCAGGAAGAGTTTGTAGAAACGCAAAAAGGCCATCCG
TCAGGATGGCCTTCTGCTTAGTTTGATGCCTGGCAGTTTATGGCGGGCGTCCTGCCCGCCACCCTCCGGG
CCGTTGCTTCACAACGTTCAAATCCGCTCCCGGCGGATTTGTCCTACTCAGGAGAGCGTTCACCGACAAA
CAACAGATAAAACGAAAGGCCCAGTCTTCCGACTGAGCCTTTCGTTTTATTTGATGCCTGGCAGTTCCCT
ACTCTCGCGTTAACGCTAGCATGGATGTTTTCCCAGTCACGACGTTGTAAAACGACGGCCAGTCTTAAGC
TCGGGCCCCAAATAATGATTTTATTTTGACTGATAGTGACCTGTTCGTTGCAACACATTGATGAGCAATG
CTTTTTTATAATGCCAACTTTGTACAAAAAAGCAGGCTGCCACCATGCCTGAGCCTAGCAAGAGCGCCCC
TGCCCCTAAGAAGGGAAGCAAGAAGGCCATCACCAAGGCCCAGAAGAAGGACGGAAAGAAGCGCAAGAGA
AGCCGCAAAGAGTCTTACAGCATCTACGTGTACAAGGTGCTGAAACAGGTGCACCCTGACACCGGAATCA
GCAGCAAGGCCATGGGAATCATGAACAGCTTCGTGAACGACATCTTCGAGAGAATCGCCGGCGAGGCCAG
CAGACTGGCCCACTACAACAAGAGAAGCACCATCACCAGCCGCGAGATCCAGACCGCCGTCAGACTGCTG
CTGCCTGGCGAGCTGGCCAAGCACGCCGTGTCTGAGGGAACAAAGGCCGTGACCAAGTACACAAGCAGCA
AGCACCCAGCTTTCTTGTACAAAGTTGGCATTATAAGAAAGCATTGCTTATCAATTTGTTGCAACGAACA
GGTCACTATCAGTCAAAATAAAATCATTATTTGCCATCCAGCTGATATCCCCTATAGTGAGTCGTATTAC
ATGGTCATAGCTGTTTCCTGGCAGCTCTGGCCCGTGTCTCAAAATCTCTGATGTTACATTGCACAAGATA
AAATAATATCATCATGAACAATAAAACTGTCTGCTTACATAAACAGTAATACAAGGGGTGTTATGAGCCA
TATTCAACGGGAAACGTCGAGGCCGCGATTAAATTCCAACATGGATGCTGATTTATATGGGTATAAATGG
GCTCGCGATAATGTCGGGCAATCAGGTGCGACAATCTATCGCTTGTATGGGAAGCCCGATGCGCCAGAGT
TGTTTCTGAAACATGGCAAAGGTAGCGTTGCCAATGATGTTACAGATGAGATGGTCAGACTAAACTGGCT
GACGGAATTTATGCCTCTTCCGACCATCAAGCATTTTATCCGTACTCCTGATGATGCATGGTTACTCACC
ACTGCGATCCCCGGAAAAACAGCATTCCAGGTATTAGAAGAATATCCTGATTCAGGTGAAAATATTGTTG
ATGCGCTGGCAGTGTTCCTGCGCCGGTTGCATTCGATTCCTGTTTGTAATTGTCCTTTTAACAGCGATCG
CGTATTTCGTCTCGCTCAGGCGCAATCACGAATGAATAACGGTTTGGTTGATGCGAGTGATTTTGATGAC
GAGCGTAATGGCTGGCCTGTTGAACAAGTCTGGAAAGAAATGCATAAACTTTTGCCATTCTCACCGGATT
CAGTCGTCACTCATGGTGATTTCTCACTTGATAACCTTATTTTTGACGAGGGGAAATTAATAGGTTGTAT
TGATGTTGGACGAGTCGGAATCGCAGACCGATACCAGGATCTTGCCATCCTATGGAACTGCCTCGGTGAG
TTTTCTCCTTCATTACAGAAACGGCTTTTTCAAAAATATGGTATTGATAATCCTGATATGAATAAATTGC
AGTTTCATTTGATGCTCGATGAGTTTTTCTAATCAGAATTGGTTAATTGGTTGTAACACTGGCAGAGCAT
TACGCTGACTTGACGGGACGGCGCAAGCTCATGACCAAAATCCCTTAACGTGAGTTACGCGTCGTTCCAC
TGAGCGTCAGACCCCGTAGAAAAGATCAAAGGATCTTCTTGAGATCCTTTTTTTCTGCGCGTAATCTGCT
GCTTGCAAACAAAAAAACCACCGCTACCAGCGGTGGTTTGTTTGCCGGATCAAGAGCTACCAACTCTTTT
TCCGAAGGTAACTGGCTTCAGCAGAGCGCAGATACCAAATACTGTTCTTCTAGTGTAGCCGTAGTTAGGC
CACCACTTCAAGAACTCTGTAGCACCGCCTACATACCTCGCTCTGCTAATCCTGTTACCAGTGGCTGCTG
CCAGTGGCGATAAGTCGTGTCTTACCGGGTTGGACTCAAGACGATAGTTACCGGATAAGGCGCAGCGGTC
GGGCTGAACGGGGGGTTCGTGCACACAGCCCAGCTTGGAGCGAACGACCTACACCGAACTGAGATACCTA
CAGCGTGAGCTATGAGAAAGCGCCACGCTTCCCGAAGGGAGAAAGGCGGACAGGTATCCGGTAAGCGGCA
GGGTCGGAACAGGAGAGCGCACGAGGGAGCTTCCAGGGGGAAACGCCTGGTATCTTTATAGTCCTGTCGG
GTTTCGCCACCTCTGACTTGAGCGTCGATTTTTGTGATGCTCGTCAGGGGGGCGGAGCCTATGGAAAAAC
GCCAGCAACGCGGCCTTTTTACGGTTCCTGGCCTTTTGCTGGCCTTTTGCTCACATGTT
Features (pLannotate 1.2.2; 10 found; start..end, strand, type, name):
    121..213     +  CDS            lacI (fragment): lac repressor; lacI; The lac repressor binds to the lac operator to inhibit transcription in E. coli. This inhibition can be relieved by adding lactose or isopropyl-β-D-thiogalactopyranoside (IPTG).
    268..295     -  terminator     rrnB T2 terminator: transcription terminator T2 from the E. coli rrnB gene
    427..470     +  terminator     rrnB T1 terminator: Escherichia coli rrnB; transcription terminator T1 from the E. coli rrnB gene
    517..553     -  CDS            lacZα (fragment): LacZα fragment of β-galactosidase; lacZ fragment
    569..668     +  protein_bind   attL1: mutant version of attL; recombination site for the Gateway® LR reaction LR Clonase™
    675..1052    +  CDS            H2BC3: H2B1B_HUMAN - Also known as H2BFF, HIST1H2BB Experimental evidence at protein level: Swiss-Prot protein existence level 1. Core component of nucleosome. Nucleosomes wrap and compact DNA into chromatin, limiting DNA accessibility to the cellular machineries which require DNA as a template. Histones thereby play a central role in transcription regulation, DNA repair, DNA replication and chromosomal stability. DNA accessibility is regulated via a complex set of post-translational modifications of histones, also called histone code, and nucleosome remodeling. From Homo sapiens (Human).
   1054..1153    -  protein_bind   attL2: mutant version of attL; recombination site for the Gateway® LR reaction LR Clonase™
   1171..1189    -  promoter       T7 promoter: promoter for bacteriophage T7 RNA polymerase
   1323..2132    +  CDS            KanR: aminoglycoside phosphotransferase; aph(3')-Ia; confers resistance to kanamycin in bacteria or G418 (Geneticin®) in eukaryotes
   2279..2867    +  rep_origin     ori: high-copy-number ColE1/pMB1/pBR322/pUC origin of replication
