>Addgene plasmid #108883 | pME-H2B | addgene full sequence | sequence record 210105 | Addgene NGS Result
TGTTCTTTCCTGCGTTATCCCCTGATTCTGTGGATAACCGTATTACCGCCTTTGAGTGAGCTGATACCGC
TCGCCGCAGCCGAACGACCGAGCGCAGCGAGTCAGTGAGCGAGGAAGCGGAAGAGCGCCCAATACGCAAA
CCGCCTCTCCCCGCGCGTTGGCCGATTCATTAATGCAGCTGGCACGACAGGTTTCCCGACTGGAAAGCGG
GCAGTGAGCGCAACGCAATTAATACGCGTACCGCTAGCCAGGAAGAGTTTGTAGAAACGCAAAAAGGCCA
TCCGTCAGGATGGCCTTCTGCTTAGTTTGATGCCTGGCAGTTTATGGCGGGCGTCCTGCCCGCCACCCTC
CGGGCCGTTGCTTCACAACGTTCAAATCCGCTCCCGGCGGATTTGTCCTACTCAGGAGAGCGTTCACCGA
CAAACAACAGATAAAACGAAAGGCCCAGTCTTCCGACTGAGCCTTTCGTTTTATTTGATGCCTGGCAGTT
CCCTACTCTCGCGTTAACGCTAGCATGGATGTTTTCCCAGTCACGACGTTGTAAAACGACGGCCAGTCTT
AAGCTCGGGCCCCAAATAATGATTTTATTTTGACTGATAGTGACCTGTTCGTTGCAACAAATTGATGAGC
AATGCTTTTTTATAATGCCAACTTTGTACAAAAAAGCAGGCTGCCACCATGCCTGAGCCTAGCAAGAGCG
CCCCTGCCCCTAAGAAGGGAAGCAAGAAGGCCATCACCAAGGCCCAGAAGAAGGACGGAAAGAAGCGCAA
GAGAAGCCGCAAAGAGTCTTACAGCATCTACGTGTACAAGGTGCTGAAACAGGTGCACCCTGACACCGGA
ATCAGCAGCAAGGCCATGGGAATCATGAACAGCTTCGTGAACGACATCTTCGAGAGAATCGCCGGCGAGG
CCAGCAGACTGGCCCACTACAACAAGAGAAGCACCATCACCAGCCGCGAGATCCAGACCGCCGTCAGACT
GCTGCTGCCTGGCGAGCTGGCCAAGCACGCCGTGTCTGAGGGAACAAAGGCCGTGACCAAGTACACAAGC
AGCAAGCACCCAGCTTTCTTGTACAAAGTTGGCATTATAAGAAAGCATTGCTTATCAATTTGTTGCAACG
AACAGGTCACTATCAGTCAAAATAAAATCATTATTTGCCATCCAGCTGATATCCCCTATAGTGAGTCGTA
TTACATGGTCATAGCTGTTTCCTGGCAGCTCTGGCCCGTGTCTCAAAATCTCTGATGTTACATTGCACAA
GATAAAAATATATCATCATGAACAATAAAACTGTCTGCTTACATAAACAGTAATACAAGGGGTGTTATGA
GCCATATTCAACGGGAAACGTCGAGGCCGCGATTAAATTCCAACATGGATGCTGATTTATATGGGTATAA
ATGGGCTCGCGATAATGTCGGGCAATCAGGTGCGACAATCTATCGCTTGTATGGGAAGCCCGATGCGCCA
GAGTTGTTTCTGAAACATGGCAAAGGTAGCGTTGCCAATGATGTTACAGATGAGATGGTCAGACTAAACT
GGCTGACGGAATTTATGCCTCTTCCGACCATCAAGCATTTTATCCGTACTCCTGATGATGCATGGTTACT
CACCACTGCGATCCCCGGAAAAACAGCATTCCAGGTATTAGAAGAATATCCTGATTCAGGTGAAAATATT
GTTGATGCGCTGGCAGTGTTCCTGCGCCGGTTGCATTCGATTCCTGTTTGTAATTGTCCTTTTAACAGCG
ATCGCGTATTTCGTCTCGCTCAGGCGCAATCACGAATGAATAACGGTTTGGTTGATGCGAGTGATTTTGA
TGACGAGCGTAATGGCTGGCCTGTTGAACAAGTCTGGAAAGAAATGCATAAACTTTTGCCATTCTCACCG
GATTCAGTCGTCACTCATGGTGATTTCTCACTTGATAACCTTATTTTTGACGAGGGGAAATTAATAGGTT
GTATTGATGTTGGACGAGTCGGAATCGCAGACCGATACCAGGATCTTGCCATCCTATGGAACTGCCTCGG
TGAGTTTTCTCCTTCATTACAGAAACGGCTTTTTCAAAAATATGGTATTGATAATCCTGATATGAATAAA
TTGCAGTTTCATTTGATGCTCGATGAGTTTTTCTAATCAGAATTGGTTAATTGGTTGTAACACTGGCAGA
GCATTACGCTGACTTGACGGGACGGCGCAAGCTCATGACCAAAATCCCTTAACGTGAGTTACGCGTCGTT
CCACTGAGCGTCAGACCCCGTAGAAAAGATCAAAGGATCTTCTTGAGATCCTTTTTTTCTGCGCGTAATC
TGCTGCTTGCAAACAAAAAAACCACCGCTACCAGCGGTGGTTTGTTTGCCGGATCAAGAGCTACCAACTC
TTTTTCCGAAGGTAACTGGCTTCAGCAGAGCGCAGATACCAAATACTGTTCTTCTAGTGTAGCCGTAGTT
AGGCCACCACTTCAAGAACTCTGTAGCACCGCCTACATACCTCGCTCTGCTAATCCTGTTACCAGTGGCT
GCTGCCAGTGGCGATAAGTCGTGTCTTACCGGGTTGGACTCAAGACGATAGTTACCGGATAAGGCGCAGC
GGTCGGGCTGAACGGGGGGTTCGTGCACACAGCCCAGCTTGGAGCGAACGACCTACACCGAACTGAGATA
CCTACAGCGTGAGCTATGAGAAAGCGCCACGCTTCCCGAAGGGAGAAAGGCGGACAGGTATCCGGTAAGC
GGCAGGGTCGGAACAGGAGAGCGCACGAGGGAGCTTCCAGGGGGAAACGCCTGGTATCTTTATAGTCCTG
TCGGGTTTCGCCACCTCTGACTTGAGCGTCGATTTTTGTGATGCTCGTCAGGGGGGCGGAGCCTATGGAA
AAACGCCAGCAACGCGGCCTTTTTACGGTTCCTGGCCTTTTGCTGGCCTTTTGCTCACA
Features (pLannotate 1.2.2; 11 found; start..end, strand, type, name):
      1..123     +  rep_origin     RSF ori (fragment): Plasmids containing the RSF 1030 origin of replication can be propagated in E. coli cells that contain additional plasmids with compatible origins.
    125..217     +  CDS            lacI (fragment): lac repressor; lacI; The lac repressor binds to the lac operator to inhibit transcription in E. coli. This inhibition can be relieved by adding lactose or isopropyl-β-D-thiogalactopyranoside (IPTG).
    272..299     -  terminator     rrnB T2 terminator: transcription terminator T2 from the E. coli rrnB gene
    431..474     +  terminator     rrnB T1 terminator: Escherichia coli rrnB; transcription terminator T1 from the E. coli rrnB gene
    521..557     -  CDS            lacZα (fragment): LacZα fragment of β-galactosidase; lacZ fragment
    573..672     +  protein_bind   attL1: mutant version of attL; recombination site for the Gateway® LR reaction LR Clonase™
    679..1056    +  CDS            H2BC3: H2B1B_HUMAN - Also known as H2BFF, HIST1H2BB Experimental evidence at protein level: Swiss-Prot protein existence level 1. Core component of nucleosome. Nucleosomes wrap and compact DNA into chromatin, limiting DNA accessibility to the cellular machineries which require DNA as a template. Histones thereby play a central role in transcription regulation, DNA repair, DNA replication and chromosomal stability. DNA accessibility is regulated via a complex set of post-translational modifications of histones, also called histone code, and nucleosome remodeling. From Homo sapiens (Human).
   1058..1157    -  protein_bind   attL2: mutant version of attL; recombination site for the Gateway® LR reaction LR Clonase™
   1175..1193    -  promoter       T7 promoter: promoter for bacteriophage T7 RNA polymerase
   1327..2136    +  CDS            KanR: aminoglycoside phosphotransferase; aph(3')-Ia; confers resistance to kanamycin in bacteria or G418 (Geneticin®) in eukaryotes
   2283..2871    +  rep_origin     ori: high-copy-number ColE1/pMB1/pBR322/pUC origin of replication
