[The description below was written by a language model from this plasmid's Addgene catalogue record and pLannotate feature annotations shown in this document.]
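Description:
pME-H2B is a small (about 2.9 kb) Multisite Gateway middle-entry clone built on the Invitrogen pDONR 221 backbone. It is maintained in E. coli as a high-copy plasmid through a ColE1/pUC-type origin and is selected with kanamycin via an aminoglycoside phosphotransferase (KanR) gene. Both the depositor sequence and the repository's sequencing result are the same length and give essentially the same annotation, offset by a few bases. The short hits to an RSF origin, lacI and lacZα are only fragments and are probably residual backbone sequence rather than functional parts. The rrnB T1 and T2 terminators lie upstream of the cloning region, where in pDONR-type vectors they insulate the insert from read-through transcription.

The payload is a roughly 380 bp open reading frame encoding human histone H2B, flanked by attL1 and attL2 sites. The record states that the amino acid sequence is human but the codon usage has been altered, so the coding sequence is synthetic. The catalogue links it to H2BC21, whereas the automated annotation matched the closely related H2BC3 protein. The entry clone has no eukaryotic promoter of its own. A T7 promoter sits just outside attL2 and points toward the insert in antisense orientation, as a standard backbone element.

In an LR Clonase reaction, the attL sites allow the H2B cassette to be combined with a 5' entry element, typically a promoter, a 3' entry element and a destination vector. The stated purpose is 5' tagging: H2B is placed at the start of a fusion, so that the partner encoded downstream is directed to chromatin and therefore localised to the nucleus. The record does not specify which partners or destination vectors are intended.
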