Addgene plasmid #108883: pME-H2B
Purpose: Multisite gateway vector for 5' tagging with the human histone H2B sequence (for nuclear localisation)
Depositing lab: Rob Parton. Depositing organization: University of Queensland, Institute for Molecular Bioscience. Publication: Ultrastructural localisation of protein interactions using conditionally stable nanobodies. Ariotti N, Rae J, Giles N, Martel N, Sierecki E, Gambin Y, Hall TE, Parton RG. PLoS Biol. 2018 Apr 5;16(4):e2005473. doi: 10.1371/journal.pbio.2005473. eCollection 2018 Apr. PubMed 29621251.
Backbone
  Vector backbone: pDONR 221
  Backbone manufacturer: Invitrogen
  Vector type: Multisite gateway
Growth in bacteria
  Bacterial resistance: Kanamycin, 50 μg/mL
  Growth temperature: 37°C
  Growth strain: DH5alpha
  Copy number: High Copy
Gene/Insert
  Gene/Insert name: H2B (human amino acid sequence but different codon usage)
  Species: H. sapiens (human), Synthetic
  Mutation: human amino acid sequence but different codon usage
  Entrez Gene: H2BC21 (a.k.a. GL105, H2B, H2B-GL105, H2B.1, H2BE, H2BFQ, H2BGL105, H2BQ, HIST2H2BE)
Terms and licenses: Academic/Nonprofit Terms; Industry Terms: Not Available to Industry
How to cite: pME-H2B was a gift from Rob Parton (Addgene plasmid # 108883 ; http://n2t.net/addgene:108883 ; RRID:Addgene_108883)
